LOCUS       Exported 5352 bp ds-DNA circular SYN 12-MAY-2021
DEFINITION  Localization of mGreenLantern fluorescent protein to clathrin.
ACCESSION   .
VERSION     .
KEYWORDS    Clathrin-mGreenLantern
SOURCE      synthetic DNA construct
  ORGANISM  synthetic DNA construct
REFERENCE   1 (bases 1 to 5352)
  AUTHORS   Campbell BC, Nabel EM, Murdock MH, Lao-Peregrin C, Tsoulfas P,
            Blackmore MG, Lee FS, Liston C, Morishita H, Petsko GA
  TITLE     mGreenLantern: a bright monomeric fluorescent protein with rapid
            expression and cell filling properties for neuronal imaging.
  JOURNAL   Proc Natl Acad Sci U S A. 2020 Dec 1;117(48):30710-30721. doi:
            10.1073/pnas.2000942117. Epub 2020 Nov 18.
  PUBMED    33208539
REFERENCE   2 (bases 1 to 5352)
  AUTHORS   .
  TITLE     Direct Submission
  JOURNAL   Exported May 12, 2021 from SnapGene Server 1.1.58
            http://www.snapgene.com
FEATURES             Location/Qualifiers
     source          1..5352
                     /organism="synthetic DNA construct"
                     /mol_type="other DNA"
     promoter        1..204
                     /label=CMV promoter
                     /note="human cytomegalovirus (CMV) immediate early
                     promoter"
     primer_bind     155..175
                     /label=CMV-F
                     /note="Human CMV immediate early promoter, forward primer"
     regulatory      243..252
                     /regulatory_class="other"
                     /note="vertebrate consensus sequence for strong initiation
                     of translation (Kozak, 1987)"
     CDS             249..965
                     /codon_start=1
                     /product="monomeric GFP derivative that displays
                     exceptionally high brightness in cells (Campbell et al.,
                     2020)"
                     /label=mGreenLantern
                     /translation="MVSKGEELFTGVVPILVELDGDVNGHKFSVRGEGEGDATNGKLTL
                     KFICTTGKLPVPWPTLVTTLGYGVACFARYPDHMKQHDFFKSAMPEGYVQERTISFKDD
                     GTYKTRAEVKFEGDTLVNRIVLKGIDFKEDGNILGHKLEYNFNSHKVYITADKQKNGIK
                     ANFKTRHNVEDGGVQLADHYQQNTPIGDGPVLLPDNHYLSHQSKLSKDPNEKRDHMVLK
                     ERVTAAGITHDMDELYK"
     primer_bind     complement(294..315)
                     /label=EGFP-N
                     /note="EGFP, reverse primer"
     polyA_signal    1776..1897
                     /label=SV40 poly(A) signal
                     /note="SV40 polyadenylation signal"
     primer_bind     complement(1813..1832)
                     /label=SV40pA-R
                     /note="SV40 polyA, reverse primer"
     primer_bind     1867..1886
                     /label=EBV-rev
                     /note="SV40 polyA terminator, reverse primer"
     rep_origin      complement(1904..2359)
                     /direction=LEFT
                     /label=f1 ori
                     /note="f1 bacteriophage origin of replication; arrow
                     indicates direction of (+) strand synthesis"
     primer_bind     complement(2041..2062)
                     /label=F1ori-F
                     /note="F1 origin, forward primer"
     primer_bind     2253..2272
                     /label=F1ori-R
                     /note="F1 origin, reverse primer"
     promoter        2386..2490
                     /gene="bla"
                     /label=AmpR promoter
     promoter        2492..2849
                     /label=SV40 promoter
                     /note="SV40 enhancer and early promoter"
     primer_bind     complement(2515..2535)
                     /label=pBABE 3'
                     /note="SV40 enhancer, reverse primer for pBABE vectors"
     rep_origin      2700..2835
                     /label=SV40 ori
                     /note="SV40 origin of replication"
     primer_bind     2762..2781
                     /label=SV40pro-F
                     /note="SV40 promoter/origin, forward primer"
     CDS             2884..3678
                     /codon_start=1
                     /gene="aph(3')-II (or nptII)"
                     /product="aminoglycoside phosphotransferase from Tn5"
                     /label=NeoR/KanR
                     /note="confers resistance to neomycin, kanamycin, and G418
                     (Geneticin(R))"
                     /translation="MIEQDGLHAGSPAAWVERLFGYDWAQQTIGCSDAAVFRLSAQGRP
                     VLFVKTDLSGALNELQDEAARLSWLATTGVPCAAVLDVVTEAGRDWLLLGEVPGQDLLS
                     SHLAPAEKVSIMADAMRRLHTLDPATCPFDHQAKHRIERARTRMEAGLVDQDDLDEEHQ
                     GLAPAELFARLKASMPDGEDLVVTHGDACLPNIMVENGRFSGFIDCGRLGVADRYQDIA
                     LATRDIAEELGGEWADRFLVLYGIAAPDSQRIAFYRLLDEFF"
     primer_bind     complement(2938..2957)
                     /label=Neo-R
                     /note="Neomycin resistance gene, reverse primer"
     primer_bind     3548..3567
                     /label=Neo-F
                     /note="Neomycin resistance gene, forward primer"
     primer_bind     complement(3866..3885)
                     /label=TK-pA-R
                     /note="Thymidine kinase polyA, reverse primer"
     polyA_signal    3910..3957
                     /label=HSV TK poly(A) signal
                     /note="herpes simplex virus thymidine kinase
                     polyadenylation signal (Cole and Stacy, 1985)"
     rep_origin      4286..4874
                     /direction=RIGHT
                     /label=ori
                     /note="high-copy-number ColE1/pMB1/pBR322/pUC origin of
                     replication"
     primer_bind     4775..4794
                     /label=pBR322ori-F
                     /note="pBR322 origin, forward primer"
     enhancer        5049..5352
                     /label=CMV enhancer
                     /note="human cytomegalovirus immediate early enhancer"
ORIGIN
        1 gtgatgcggt tttggcagta catcaatggg cgtggatagc ggtttgactc acggggattt
       61 ccaagtctcc accccattga cgtcaatggg agtttgtttt ggcaccaaaa tcaacgggac
      121 tttccaaaat gtcgtaacaa ctccgcccca ttgacgcaaa tgggcggtag gcgtgtacgg
      181 tgggaggtct atataagcag agctggttta gtgaaccgtc agatccgcta gcgctaccgg
      241 tcgccaccat ggtgagcaag ggcgaggagc tgttcaccgg ggtggtgccc atcctggtcg
      301 agctggacgg cgacgtaaac ggccacaagt tcagcgtccg cggcgagggc gagggcgatg
      361 ccaccaacgg caagctgacc ctgaagttca tctgcaccac cggcaagctg cccgtgccct
      421 ggcccaccct cgtgaccacc ttaggctacg gcgtggcctg cttcgcccgc taccccgacc
      481 acatgaagca gcacgacttc ttcaagtccg ccatgcccga aggctacgtc caggagcgca
      541 ccatctcttt caaggacgac ggtacctaca agacccgcgc cgaggtgaag ttcgagggcg
      601 acaccctggt gaaccgcatc gtgctgaagg gcatcgactt caaggaggac ggcaacatcc
      661 tggggcacaa gctggagtac aacttcaaca gccacaaggt ctatatcacg gccgacaagc
      721 agaagaacgg catcaaggct aacttcaaga cccgccacaa cgttgaggac ggcggcgtgc
      781 agctcgccga ccactaccag cagaacaccc ccatcggcga cggccccgtg ctgctgcccg
      841 acaaccacta cctgagccat cagtccaagc tgagcaaaga ccccaacgag aagcgcgatc
      901 acatggtcct gaaggagagg gtgaccgccg ccgggattac acatgacatg gacgagctgt
      961 acaagtccgg actcagatct cgagctcaag cttcgaattc tgcagtcgac atggctgatg
     1021 actttggctt cttctcgtcg tcggagagtg gtgccccgga ggcggcggag gaggacccgg
     1081 cggccgcctt cctggcccag caggagagcg agattgcagg catagagaac gacgagggct
     1141 tcggggcacc tgccggcagc catgcggccc ccgcacagcc gggccccacg agtggggctg
     1201 gttctgagga catggggacc acagtcaatg gagatgtgtt tcaggaggcc aacggtcctg
     1261 ctgatggcta cgcagccatt gcccaggctg acaggctgac ccaggagcct gagagcatcc
     1321 gcaagtggcg agaggagcag aggaaacggc tgcaagagct ggatgctgca tctaaggtca
     1381 cggaacagga atggcgggag aaggccaaga aggacctgga ggagtggaac cagcgccaga
     1441 gtgaacaagt agagaagaac aagatcaaca accgggcatc cgaggaggct ttcgtgaagg
     1501 aatccaagga ggagacccca ggcacagagt gggagaaggt ggcccagcta tgtgacttca
     1561 accccaagag cagcaagcag tgcaaagatg tgtcccgcct gcgctcggtg ctcatgtccc
     1621 tgaagcagac gccactgtcc cgctagggat ccaccggatc tagataactg atcataatca
     1681 gccataccac atttgtagag gttttacttg ctttaaaaaa cctcccacac ctccccctga
     1741 acctgaaaca taaaatgaat gcaattgttg ttgttaactt gtttattgca gcttataatg
     1801 gttacaaata aagcaatagc atcacaaatt tcacaaataa agcatttttt tcactgcatt
     1861 ctagttgtgg tttgtccaaa ctcatcaatg tatcttaacg cgtaaattgt aagcgttaat
     1921 attttgttaa aattcgcgtt aaatttttgt taaatcagct cattttttaa ccaataggcc
     1981 gaaatcggca aaatccctta taaatcaaaa gaatagaccg agatagggtt gagtgttgtt
     2041 ccagtttgga acaagagtcc actattaaag aacgtggact ccaacgtcaa aggnnnnnnn
     2101 nnnnnnnnnn nnnnnnnnnn nnnnnnnnnn nnnnnnnnnn nntnnnnnnn nnnnnnnnnn
     2161 nnnnnnnnnn nnnnnnnnnn nnnnnnnnnn nnnnnnnnnn nnnnnnnnnn nnnnnnnnnn
     2221 nnnnnnnnnn nnnngnnnnn nnnnnnnnnn nnnnnnnnnn nnnnnnnnnn nnnnnnnnnn
     2281 nnnnnnnnnn nnnnnnnnnn nnnnnnnnnn nnnnnnnnnn nnnnnnnnnn nnnnnnnnnn
     2341 nnnnnnnnnn nnnnnnnnnc aggtggcact tttcggggaa atgtgcgcgg aacccctatt
     2401 tgtttatttt tctaaataca ttcaaatatg tatccgctca tgagacaata accctgataa
     2461 atgcttcaat aatattgaaa aaggaagagt cctgaggcgg aaagaaccag ctgtggaatg
     2521 tgtgtcagtt agggtgtgga aagtccccag gctccccagc aggcagaagt atgcaaagca
     2581 tgcatctcaa ttagtcagca accaggtgtg gaaagtcccc aggctcccca gcaggcagaa
     2641 gtatgcaaag catgcatctc aattagtcag caaccatagt cccgccccta actccgccca
     2701 tcccgcccct aactccgccc agttccgccc attctccgcc ccatggctga ctaatttttt
     2761 ttatttatgc agaggccgag gccgcctcgg cctctgagct attccagaag tagtgaggag
     2821 gcttttttgg aggcctaggc ttttgcaaag atcgatcaag agacaggatg aggatcgttt
     2881 cgcatgattg aacaagatgg attgcacgca ggttctccgg ccgcttgggt ggagaggcta
     2941 ttcggctatg actgggcaca acagacaatc ggctgctctg atgccgccgt gttccggctg
     3001 tcagcgcagg ggcgcccggt tctttttgtc aagaccgacc tgtccggtgc cctgaatgaa
     3061 ctgcaagacg aggcagcgcg gctatcgtgg ctggccacga cgggcgttcc ttgcgcagct
     3121 gtgctcgacg ttgtcactga agcgggaagg gactggctgc tattgggcga agtgccgggg
     3181 caggatctcc tgtcatctca ccttgctcct gccgagaaag tatccatcat ggctgatgca
     3241 atgcggcggc tgcatacgct tgatccggct acctgcccat tcgaccacca agcgaaacat
     3301 cgcatcgagc gagcacgtac tcggatggaa gccggtcttg tcgatcagga tgatctggac
     3361 gaagagcatc aggggctcgc gccagccgaa ctgttcgcca ggctcaaggc gagcatgccc
     3421 gacggcgagg atctcgtcgt gacccatggc gatgcctgct tgccgaatat catggtggaa
     3481 aatggccgct tttctggatt catcgactgt ggccggctgg gtgtggcgga ccgctatcag
     3541 gacatagcgt tggctacccg tgatattgct gaagagcttg gcggcgaatg ggctgaccgc
     3601 ttcctcgtgc tttacggtat cgccgctccc gattcgcagc gcatcgcctt ctatcgcctt
     3661 cttgacgagt tcttctgagc gggactctgg ggttcgaaat gaccgaccaa gcgacgccca
     3721 acctgccatc acgagatttc gattccaccg ccgccttcta tgaaaggttg ggcttcggaa
     3781 tcgttttccg ggacgccggc tggatgatcc tccagcgcgg ggatctcatg ctggagttct
     3841 tcgcccaccc tagggggagg ctaactgaaa cacggaagga gacaataccg gaaggaaccc
     3901 gcgctatgac ggcaataaaa agacagaata aaacgcacgg tgttgggtcg tttgttcata
     3961 aacgcggggt tcggtcccag ggctggcact ctgtcgatac cccaccgaga ccccattggg
     4021 gccaatacgc ccgcgtttct tccttttccc caccccaccc cccaagttcg ggtgaaggcc
     4081 cagggctcgc agccaacgtc ggggcggcag gccctgccat agcctcaggt tactcatata
     4141 tactttagat tgatttaaaa cttcattttt aatttaaaag gatctaggtg aagatccttt
     4201 ttgataatct catgaccaaa atcccttaac gtgagttttc gttccactga gcgtcagacc
     4261 ccgtagaaaa gatcaaagga tcttcttgag atcctttttt tctgcgcgta atctgctgct
     4321 tgcaaacaaa aaaaccaccg ctaccagcgg tggtttgttt gccggatcaa gagctaccaa
     4381 ctctttttcc gaaggtaact ggcttcagca gagcgcagat accaaatact gttcttctag
     4441 tgtagccgta gttaggccac cacttcaaga actctgtagc accgcctaca tacctcgctc
     4501 tgctaatcct gttaccagtg gctgctgcca gtggcgataa gtcgtgtctt accgggttgg
     4561 actcaagacg atagttaccg gataaggcgc agcggtcggg ctgaacgggg ggttcgtgca
     4621 cacagcccag cttggagcga acgacctaca ccgaactgag atacctacag cgtgagctat
     4681 gagaaagcgc cacgcttccc gaagggagaa aggcggacag gtatccggta agcggcaggg
     4741 tcggaacagg agagcgcacg agggagcttc cagggggaaa cgcctggtat ctttatagtc
     4801 ctgtcgggtt tcgccacctc tgacttgagc gtcgattttt gtgatgctcg tcaggggggc
     4861 ggagcctatg gaaaaacgcc agcaacgcgg cctttttacg gttcctggcc ttttgctggc
     4921 cttttgctca catgttcttt cctgcgttat cccctgattc tgtggataac cgtattaccg
     4981 ccatgcatta gttattaata gtaatcaatt acggggtcat tagttcatag cccatatatg
     5041 gagttccgcg ttacataact tacggtaaat ggcccgcctg gctgaccgcc caacgacccc
     5101 cgcccattga cgtcaataat gacgtatgtt cccatagtaa cgccaatagg gactttccat
     5161 tgacgtcaat gggtggagta tttacggtaa actgcccact tggcagtaca tcaagtgtat
     5221 catatgccaa gtacgccccc tattgacgtc aatgacggta aatggcccgc ctggcattat
     5281 gcccagtaca tgaccttatg ggactttcct acttggcagt acatctacgt attagtcatc
     5341 gctattacca tg
//
